>Addgene plasmid #99731 | pCDH-CMV-PDGFRa-3xFlag-EF1-nlsCopGFP | addgene full sequence | sequence record 196628 | Addgene NGS Result
ACGCGTGTAGTCTTATGCAATACTCTTGTAGTCTTGCAACATGGTAACGATGAGTTAGCAACATGCCTTA
CAAGGAGAGAAAAAGCACCGTGCATGCCGATTGGTGGAAGTAAGGTGGTACGATCGTGCCTTATTAGGAA
GGCAACAGACGGGTCTGACATGGATTGGACGAACCACTGAATTGCCGCATTGCAGAGATATTGTATTTAA
GTGCCTAGCTCGATACATAAACGGGTCTCTCTGGTTAGACCAGATCTGAGCCTGGGAGCTCTCTGGCTAA
CTAGGGAACCCACTGCTTAAGCCTCAATAAAGCTTGCCTTGAGTGCTTCAAGTAGTGTGTGCCCGTCTGT
TGTGTGACTCTGGTAACTAGAGATCCCTCAGACCCTTTTAGTCAGTGTGGAAAATCTCTAGCAGTGGCGC
CCGAACAGGGACTTGAAAGCGAAAGGGAAACCAGAGGAGCTCTCTCGACGCAGGACTCGGCTTGCTGAAG
CGCGCACGGCAAGAGGCGAGGGGCGGCGACTGGTGAGTACGCCAAAAATTTTGACTAGCGGAGGCTAGAA
GGAGAGAGATGGGTGCGAGAGCGTCAGTATTAAGCGGGGGAGAATTAGATCGCGATGGGAAAAAATTCGG
TTAAGGCCAGGGGGAAAGAAAAAATATAAATTAAAACATATAGTATGGGCAAGCAGGGAGCTAGAACGAT
TCGCAGTTAATCCTGGCCTGTTAGAAACATCAGAAGGCTGTAGACAAATACTGGGACAGCTACAACCATC
CCTTCAGACAGGATCAGAAGAACTTAGATCATTATATAATACAGTAGCAACCCTCTATTGTGTGCATCAA
AGGATAGAGATAAAAGACACCAAGGAAGCTTTAGACAAGATAGAGGAAGAGCAAAACAAAAGTAAGACCA
CCGCACAGCAAGCGGCCACTGATCTTCAGACCTGGAGGAGGAGATATGAGGGACAATTGGAGAAGTGAAT
TATATAAATATAAAGTAGTAAAAATTGAACCATTAGGAGTAGCACCCACCAAGGCAAAGAGAAGAGTGGT
GCAGAGAGAAAAAAGAGCAGTGGGAATAGGAGCTTTGTTCCTTGGGTTCTTGGGAGCAGCAGGAAGCACT
ATGGGCGCAGCGTCAATGACGCTGACGGTACAGGCCAGACAATTATTGTCTGGTATAGTGCAGCAGCAGA
ACAATTTGCTGAGGGCTATTGAGGCGCAACAGCATCTGTTGCAACTCACAGTCTGGGGCATCAAGCAGCT
CCAGGCAAGAATCCTGGCTGTGGAAAGATACCTAAAGGATCAACAGCTCCTGGGGATTTGGGGTTGCTCT
GGAAAACTCATTTGCACCACTGCTGTGCCTTGGAATGCTAGTTGGAGTAATAAATCTCTGGAACAGATTT
GGAATCACACGACCTGGATGGAGTGGGACAGAGAAATTAACAATTACACAAGCTTAATACACTCCTTAAT
TGAAGAATCGCAAAACCAGCAAGAAAAGAATGAACAAGAATTATTGGAATTAGATAAATGGGCAAGTTTG
TGGAATTGGTTTAACATAACAAATTGGCTGTGGTATATAAAATTATTCATAATGATAGTAGGAGGCTTGG
TAGGTTTAAGAATAGTTTTTGCTGTACTTTCTATAGTGAATAGAGTTAGGCAGGGATATTCACCATTATC
GTTTCAGACCCACCTCCCAACCCCGAGGGGACCCGACAGGCCCGAAGGAATAGAAGAAGAAGGTGGAGAG
AGAGACAGAGACAGATCCATTCGATTAGTGAACGGATCTCGACGGTATCGGTTAACTTTTAAAAGAAAAG
GGGGGATTGGGGGGTACAGTGCAGGGGAAAGAATAGTAGACATAATAGCAACAGACATACAAACTAAAGA
ATTACAAAAACAAATTACAAAATTCAAAATTTTATCGATACTAGTATTATGCCCAGTACATGACCTTATG
GGACTTTCCTACTTGGCAGTACATCTACGTATTAGTCATCGCTATTACCATGGTGATGCGGTTTTGGCAG
TACATCAATGGGCGTGGATAGCGGTTTGACTCACGGGGATTTCCAAGTCTCCACCCCATTGACGTCAATG
GGAGTTTGTTTTGGCACCAAAATCAACGGGACTTTCCAAAATGTCGTAACAACTCCGCCCCATTGACGCA
AATGGGCGGTAGGCGTGTACGGTGGGAGGTTTATATAAGCAGAGCTCGTTTAGTGAACCGTCAGATCGCC
TGGAGACGCCATCCACGCTGTTTTGACCTCCATAGAAGATTCTAGAGCTAGCCACCATGGGGACCTCCCA
CCAGGTCTTTCTGGTCCTCAGCTGTCTCCTCACAGGGCCGGGCCTCATCTCCTGCCAGCTCTTATTACCC
TCTATCCTCCCAAACGAGAATGAGAAGATTGTGCAGCTGAATTCGTCCTTTTCTCTGAGATGCGTTGGGG
AGAGTGAAGTGAGCTGGCAGCACCCCATGTCTGAAGAAGACGACCCCAACGTGGAAATCAGAAGTGAGGA
GAACAACAGTGGCCTCTTTGTCACAGTGCTGGAAGTGGTTAACGCCTCCGCAGCCCACACCGGATGGTAC
ACTTGCTACTACAACCACACTCAGACGGATGAGAGTGAGATCGAAGGCAGGCACATTTACATCTATGTAC
CAGACCCAGACATGGCCTTTGTGCCTCTCGGGATGACCGATTCCTTAGTCATCGTGGAAGAGGATGACTC
TGCCATCATACCTTGCCGCACCACAGATCCGGAGACTCAAGTAACCTTGCACAATAACGGGAGGCTGGTG
CCTGCCTCCTATGACAGCAGGCAGGGCTTCAACGGAACCTTCAGCGTGGGGCCTTACATCTGTGAGGCCA
CCGTCAAAGGGAGGACGTTCAAGACCAGCGAGTTTAATGTTTATGCCTTGAAAGCAACGTCAGAACTGAA
TCTGGAGATGGACGCACGCCAGACTGTGTATAAGGCAGGAGAAACGATCGTGGTGACCTGTGCCGTCTTT
AACAACGAGGTCGTTGACCTGCAGTGGACTTACCCTGGAGAAGTGAGAAACAAAGGTATCACCATGCTGG
AGGAGATCAAACTCCCATCCATCAAACTGGTGTACACTTTGACCGTCCCCAAGGCCACGGTGAAGGACAG
TGGAGAGTATGAATGTGCTGCCCGTCAGGCCACTAAAGAGGTCAAGGAAATGAAGAGAGTCACCATTTCT
GTCCACGAGAAAGGCTTCGTCGAGATTGAGCCCACCTTTGGCCAGCTGGAAGCTGTCAACTTGCACGAAG
TCAGAGAGTTCGTGGTGGAGGTGCAGGCCTACCCGACGCCCAGGATATCGTGGCTGAAGGACAACTTGAC
TCTGATAGAGAATCTCACCGAGATCACCACTGATGTACAGAAGAGTCAGGAAACAAGGTATCAGAGCAAA
TTAAAGCTGATCCGGGCTAAGGAAGAAGACAGTGGCCATTACACCATTATAGTTCAAAATGAGGATGACG
TGAAGAGTTACACGTTTGAGCTGTCAACCCTAGTTCCTGCATCCATTTTGGATCTCGTAGATGACCACCA
TGGCTCTGGCGGGGGACAGACTGTGAGGTGTACAGCCGAAGGCACCCCTCTTCCAGAAATCGACTGGATG
ATCTGCAAGCATATTAAGAAATGTAATAATGACACTTCGTGGACAGTTTTGGCCAGCAATGTCTCAAATA
TTATCACAGAGCTCCCTCGCCGTGGCAGGAGTACCGTGGAGGGACGAGTGTCCTTCGCCAAAGTGGAAGA
GACCATCGCAGTTCGATGCCTGGCAAAGAACAACCTCAGCGTTGTGGCCCGTGAGCTGAAGCTGGTGGCT
CCCACTCTGCGATCTGAACTCACAGTGGCGGCCGCAGTGTTGGTGCTGTTGGTGATTGTCATTGTCTCTC
TCATCGTCCTGGTGGTCATTTGGAAGCAGAAACCACGGTATGAAATTCGCTGGAGGGTTATCGAGTCAAT
CAGCCCCGATGGACATGAGTATATCTATGTGGACCCCATGCAGTTGCCTTACGACTCCAGATGGGAATTC
CCGAGAGATGGCCTCGTGCTTGGTCGGATTTTGGGATCCGGTGCATTTGGGAAAGTGGTCGAAGGTACAG
CTTATGGATTAAGCCGGTCCCAACCTGTAATGAAGGTGGCTGTGAAGATGCTCAAACCCACAGCCAGGTC
TAGTGAAAAGCAGGCTCTCATGTCTGAGCTGAAGATAATGACTCACCTGGGGCCACATTTGAACATTGTG
AACTTGCTGGGAGCCTGCACCAAGTCAGGTCCCATTTACATCATCACAGAATACTGCTTCTATGGGGATT
TGGTCAACTACTTGCATAAGAACAGAGATAGCTTCATGAGCCAACACCCAGAGAAGCCGAAGAAAGACCT
GGACATCTTTGGATTGAATCCTGCAGACGAGAGCACAAGAAGTTATGTGATTTTGTCTTTTGAAAATAAC
GGCGACTACATGGACATGAAGCAAGCTGATACCACACAGTATGTCCCCATGCTTGAAAGGAAAGAGGTTT
CTAAATACTCTGACATCCAGAGATCGCTGTACGATCGGCCAGCCTCCTACAAGAAGAAATCCATGCTAGA
CTCAGAAGTCAAAAACCTCCTTTCGGACGATGACTCCGAGGGTCTGACTTTGCTGGATCTATTGAGCTTC
ACCTATCAAGTTGCTCGAGGAATGGAATTTTTGGCTTCGAAAAATTGTGTCCACCGGGACCTGGCTGCCC
GCAACGTCCTCCTGGCGCAAGGAAAAATTGTGAAGATCTGTGATTTTGGCCTGGCCAGAGACATCATGCA
CGATTCCAACTACGTGTCAAAAGGCAGTACTTTCCTGCCTGTGAAGTGGATGGCACCCGAGAGCATCTTC
GACAACCTCTACACCACGCTGAGTGACGTCTGGTCCTATGGCATTCTGCTCTGGGAAATCTTTTCCCTTG
GTGGCACACCCTATCCTGGCATGATGGTCGATTCTACTTTCTACAATAAGATCAAGAGTGGATACCGGAT
GGCCAAACCTGACCATGCCACCAGTGAAGTCTATGAGATCATGGTGCAGTGCTGGAACAGTGAGCCCGAG
AAGAGACCCTCCTTCTACCACCTCAGCGAGATAGTGGAGAACCTGTTGCCGGGACAATACAAGAAGAGTT
ATGAAAAGATTCACCTGGACTTCCTAAAGAGTGACCATCCGGCCGTGGCACGCATGCGGGTGGACTCTGA
TAATGCGTACATCGGTGTCACTTACAAAAATGAAGAGGATAAGCTGAAGGACTGGGAAGGTGGCCTGGAC
GAACAGAGACTGAGCGCTGACAGTGGCTACATCATCCCCCTGCCAGACATTGACCCTGTTCCAGAGGAGG
AAGACCTGGGCAAGAGGAACAGACACAGCTCACAGACTTCGGAAGAGAGTGCCATCGAGACAGGTTCCAG
TAGTTCCACCTTCATCAAGAGAGAGGACGAGACCATCGAGGACATCGACATGATGGATGACATTGGTATA
GATTCCTCGGACCTGGTGGAGGACAGCTTCCTGCGTACGGACTACAAGGACCATGATGGTGATTATAAGG
ATCACGACATCGACTACAAGGATGACGATGACAAGTAAGGTACGAAGGATCTGCGATCGCTCCGGTGCCC
GTCAGTGGGCAGAGCGCACATCGCCCACAGTCCCCGAGAAGTTGGGGGGAGGGGTCGGCAATTGAACGGG
TGCCTAGAGAAGGTGGCGCGGGGTAAACTGGGAAAGTGATGTCGTGTACTGGCTCCGCCTTTTTCCCGAG
GGTGGGGGAGAACCGTATATAAGTGCAGTAGTCGCCGTGAACGTTCTTTTTCGCAACGGGTTTGCCGCCA
GAACACAGCTGAAGCTTCGAGGGGCTCGCATCTCTCCTTCACGCGCCCGCCGCCCTACCTGAGGCCGCCA
TCCACGCCGGTTGAGTCGCGTTCTGCCGCCTCCCGCCTGTGGTGCCTCCTGAACTGCGTCCGCCGTCTAG
GTAAGTTTAAAGCTCAGGTCGAGACCGGGCCTTTGTCCGGCGCTCCCTTGGAGCCTACCTAGACTCAGCC
GGCTCTCCACGCTTTGCCTGACCCTGCTTGCTCAACTCTACGTCTTTGTTTCGTTTTCTGTTCTGCGCCG
TTACAGATCCAAGCTGTGACCGGCGCCTACGCTAGACGCCACCTAGGCCACCATGCCCAAGAAGAAGAGG
AAGGTGATGGAGAGCGACGAGAGCGGCCTGCCCGCCATGGAGATCGAGTGCCGCATCACCGGCACCCTGA
ACGGCGTGGAGTTCGAGCTGGTGGGCGGCGGAGAGGGCACCCCCAAGCAGGGCCGCATGACCAACAAGAT
GAAGAGCACCAAAGGCGCCCTGACCTTCAGCCCCTACCTGCTGAGCCACGTGATGGGCTACGGCTTCTAC
CACTTCGGCACCTACCCCAGCGGCTACGAGAACCCCTTCCTGCACGCCATCAACAACGGCGGCTACACCA
ACACCCGCATCGAGAAGTACGAGGACGGCGGCGTGCTGCACGTGAGCTTCAGCTACCGCTACGAGGCCGG
CCGCGTGATCGGCGACTTCAAGGTGGTGGGCACCGGCTTCCCCGAGGACAGCGTGATCTTCACCGACAAG
ATCATCCGCAGCAACGCCACCGTGGAGCACCTGCACCCCATGGGCGATAACGTGCTGGTGGGCAGCTTCG
CCCGCACCTTCAGCCTGCGCGACGGCGGCTACTACAGCTTCGTGGTGGACAGCCACATGCACTTCAAGAG
CGCCATCCACCCCAGCATCCTGCAGAACGGGGGCCCCATGTTCGCCTTCCGCCGCGTGGAGGAGCTGCAC
AGCAACACCGAGCTGGGCATCGTGGAGTACCAGCACGCCTTCAAGACCCCCATTGCCTTCGCCAGATCCC
GCGCTCAGTCGTCCAATTCTGCCGTGGACGGCACCGCCGGACCCGGCTCCACCGGATCTCGCTAATGTAC
AAGTGAGTCGACAATCAACCTCTGGATTACAAAATTTGTGAAAGATTGACTGGTATTCTTAACTATGTTG
CTCCTTTTACGCTATGTGGATACGCTGCTTTAATGCCTTTGTATCATGCTATTGCTTCCCGTATGGCTTT
CATTTTCTCCTCCTTGTATAAATCCTGGTTGCTGTCTCTTTATGAGGAGTTGTGGCCCGTTGTCAGGCAA
CGTGGCGTGGTGTGCACTGTGTTTGCTGACGCAACCCCCACTGGTTGGGGCATTGCCACCACCTGTCAGC
TCCTTTCCGGGACTTTCGCTTTCCCCCTCCCTATTGCCACGGCGGAACTCATCGCCGCCTGCCTTGCCCG
CTGCTGGACAGGGGCTCGGCTGTTGGGCACTGACAATTCCGTGGTGTTGTCGGGGAAATCATCGTCCTTT
CCTTGGCTGCTCGCCTGTGTTGCCACCTGGATTCTGCGCGGGACGTCCTTCTGCTACGTCCCTTCGGCCC
TCAATCCAGCGGACCTTCCTTCCCGCGGCCTGCTGCCGGCTCTGCGGCCTCTTCCGCGTCTTCGCCTTCG
CCCTCAGACGAGTCGGATCTCCCTTTGGGCCGCCTCCCCGCCTGGTACCTTTAAGACCAATGACTTACAA
GGCAGCTGTAGATCTTAGCCACTTTTTAAAAGAAAAGGGGGGACTGGAAGGGCTAATTCACTCCCAACGA
AGATAAGATCTGCTTTTTGCTTGTACTGGGTCTCTCTGGTTAGACCAGATCTGAGCCTGGGAGCTCTCTG
GCTAACTAGGGAACCCACTGCTTAAGCCTCAATAAAGCTTGCCTTGAGTGCTTCAAGTAGTGTGTGCCCG
TCTGTTGTGTGACTCTGGTAACTAGAGATCCCTCAGACCCTTTTAGTCAGTGTGGAAAATCTCTAGCAGT
AGTAGTTCATGTCATCTTATTATTCAGTATTTATAACTTGCAAAGAAATGAATATCAGAGAGTGAGAGGA
ACTTGTTTATTGCAGCTTATAATGGTTACAAATAAAGCAATAGCATCACAAATTTCACAAATAAAGCATT
TTTTTCACTGCATTCTAGTTGTGGTTTGTCCAAACTCATCAATGTATCTTATCATGTCTGGCTCTAGCTA
TCCCGCCCCTAACTCCGCCCATCCCGCCCCTAACTCCGCCCAGTTCCGCCCATTCTCCGCCCCATGGCTG
ACTAATTTTTTTTATTTATGCAGAGGCCGAGGCCGCCTCGGCCTCTGAGCTATTCCAGAAGTAGTGAGGA
GGCTTTTTTGGAGGCCTAGACTTTTGCAGAGACCAAATTCGTAATCATGTCATAGCTGTTTCCTGTGTGA
AATTGTTATCCGCTCACAATTCCACACAACATACGAGCCGGAAGCATAAAGTGTAAAGCCTGGGGTGCCT
AATGAGTGAGCTAACTCACATTAATTGCGTTGCGCTCACTGCCCGCTTTCCAGTCGGGAAACCTGTCGTG
CCAGCTGCATTAATGAATCGGCCAACGCGCGGGGAGAGGCGGTTTGCGTATTGGGCGCTCTTCCGCTTCC
TCGCTCACTGACTCGCTGCGCTCGGTCGTTCGGCTGCGGCGAGCGGTATCAGCTCACTCAAAGGCGGTAA
TACGGTTATCCACAGAATCAGGGGATAACGCAGGAAAGAACATGTGAGCAAAAGGCCAGCAAAAGGCCAG
GAACCGTAAAAAGGCCGCGTTGCTGGCGTTTTTCCATAGGCTCCGCCCCCCTGACGAGCATCACAAAAAT
CGACGCTCAAGTCAGAGGTGGCGAAACCCGACAGGACTATAAAGATACCAGGCGTTTCCCCCTGGAAGCT
CCCTCGTGCGCTCTCCTGTTCCGACCCTGCCGCTTACCGGATACCTGTCCGCCTTTCTCCCTTCGGGAAG
CGTGGCGCTTTCTCATAGCTCACGCTGTAGGTATCTCAGTTCGGTGTAGGTCGTTCGCTCCAAGCTGGGC
TGTGTGCACGAACCCCCCGTTCAGCCCGACCGCTGCGCCTTATCCGGTAACTATCGTCTTGAGTCCAACC
CGGTAAGACACGACTTATCGCCACTGGCAGCAGCCACTGGTAACAGGATTAGCAGAGCGAGGTATGTAGG
CGGTGCTACAGAGTTCTTGAAGTGGTGGCCTAACTACGGCTACACTAGAAGAACAGTATTTGGTATCTGC
GCTCTGCTGAAGCCAGTTACCTTCGGAAAAAGAGTTGGTAGCTCTTGATCCGGCAAACAAACCACCGCTG
GTAGCGGTGGTTTTTTTGTTTGCAAGCAGCAGATTACGCGCAGAAAAAAAGGATCTCAAGAAGATCCTTT
GATCTTTTCTACGGGGTCTGACGCTCAGTGGAACGAAAACTCACGTTAAGGGATTTTGGTCATGAGATTA
TCAAAAAGGATCTTCACCTAGATCCTTTTAAATTAAAAATGAAGTTTTAAATCAATCTAAAGTATATATG
AGTAAACTTGGTCTGACAGTTACCAATGCTTAATCAGTGAGGCACCTATCTCAGCGATCTGTCTATTTCG
TTCATCCATAGTTGCCTGACTCCCCGTCGTGTAGATAACTACGATACGGGAGGGCTTACCATCTGGCCCC
AGTGCTGCAATGATACCGCGAGACCCACGCTCACCGGCTCCAGATTTATCAGCAATAAACCAGCCAGCCG
GAAGGGCCGAGCGCAGAAGTGGTCCTGCAACTTTATCCGCCTCCATCCAGTCTATTAATTGTTGCCGGGA
AGCTAGAGTAAGTAGTTCGCCAGTTAATAGTTTGCGCAACGTTGTTGCCATTGCTACAGGCATCGTGGTG
TCACGCTCGTCGTTTGGTATGGCTTCATTCAGCTCCGGTTCCCAACGATCAAGGCGAGTTACATGATCCC
CCATGTTGTGCAAAAAAGCGGTTAGCTCCTTCGGTCCTCCGATCGTTGTCAGAAGTAAGTTGGCCGCAGT
GTTATCACTCATGGTTATGGCAGCACTGCATAATTCTCTTACTGTCATGCCATCCGTAAGATGCTTTTCT
GTGACTGGTGAGTACTCAACCAAGTCATTCTGAGAATAGTGTATGCGGCGACCGAGTTGCTCTTGCCCGG
CGTCAATACGGGATAATACCGCGCCACATAGCAGAACTTTAAAAGTGCTCATCATTGGAAAACGTTCTTC
GGGGCGAAAACTCTCAAGGATCTTACCGCTGTTGAGATCCAGTTCGATGTAACCCACTCGTGCACCCAAC
TGATCTTCAGCATCTTTTACTTTCACCAGCGTTTCTGGGTGAGCAAAAACAGGAAGGCAAAATGCCGCAA
AAAAGGGAATAAGGGCGACACGGAAATGTTGAATACTCATACTCTTCCTTTTTCAATATTATTGAAGCAT
TTATCAGGGTTATTGTCTCATGAGCGGATACATATTTGAATGTATTTAGAAAAATAAACAAATAGGGGTT
CCGCGCACATTTCCCCGAAAAGTGCCACCTGACGTCTAAGAAACCATTATTATCATGACATTAACCTATA
AAAATAGGCGTATCACGAGGCCCTTTCGTCTCGCGCGTTTCGGTGATGACGGTGAAAACCTCTGACACAT
GCAGCTCCCGGAGACGGTCACAGCTTGTCTGTAAGCGGATGCCGGGAGCAGACAAGCCCGTCAGGGCGCG
TCAGCGGGTGTTGGCGGGTGTCGGGGCTGGCTTAACTATGCGGCATCAGAGCAGATTGTACTGAGAGTGC
ACCATATGCGGTGTGAAATACCGCACAGATGCGTAAGGAGAAAATACCGCATCAGGCGCCATTCGCCATT
CAGGCTGCGCAACTGTTGGGAAGGGCGATCGGTGCGGGCCTCTTCGCTATTACGCCAGCTGGCGAAAGGG
GGATGTGCTGCAAGGCGATTAAGTTGGGTAACGCCAGGGTTTTCCCAGTCACGACGTTGTAAAACGACGG
CCAGTGCCAAGCTG
Features (pLannotate 1.2.2; 29 found; start..end, strand, type, name):
      6..232     +  promoter       RSV promoter: Rous sarcoma virus enhancer/promoter
    233..413     +  LTR            5' LTR (truncated): truncated 5' long terminal repeat (LTR) from HIV-1
    460..585     +  misc_feature   HIV-1 Ψ: packaging signal of human immunodeficiency virus type 1
    569..907     +  CDS            HIV-1 gag (fragment): gag protein from human immunodeficiency virus 1; gag
   1078..1311    +  misc_feature   RRE: The Rev response element (RRE) of HIV-1 allows for Rev-dependent mRNA export from the nucleus to the cytoplasm.
   1688..1788    +  CDS            Rev (fragment): human immunodeficiency virus 1 (HIV-1) Rev protein; rev; enhances nuclear export of unspliced and incompletely spliced viral mRNAs
   1807..1923    +  misc_feature   cPPT/CTS: central polypurine tract and central termination sequence of HIV-1
   1936..2012    +  enhancer       CMV enhancer (fragment): human cytomegalovirus immediate early enhancer
   2013..2216    +  promoter       CMV promoter: human cytomegalovirus (CMV) immediate early promoter
   2297..5563    +  CDS            Pdgfra: PGFRA_MOUSE - Experimental evidence at protein level: Swiss-Prot protein existence level 1. Tyrosine-protein kinase that acts as a cell-surface receptor for PDGFA, PDGFB and PDGFC and plays an essential role in the regulation of embryonic development, cell proliferation, survival and chemotaxis. Depending on the context, promotes or inhibits cell proliferation and cell migration. Plays an important role in the differentiation of bone marrow-derived mesenchymal stem cells. Required for normal skeleton development and cephalic closure during embryonic development. Required for normal development
   5612..5635    +  CDS            5xFLAG (fragment): five tandem FLAG® epitope tags
   5677..5888    +  promoter       EF-1α core promoter: core promoter for human elongation factor EF-1α
   5901..6169    +  LTR            5' LTR (truncated): truncated 5' long terminal repeat (LTR) from human T-cell leukemia virus (HTLV) type 1
   6259..6923    +  CDS            CopGFP (fragment): green fluorescent protein 2 from Pontellina plumata, also known as ppluGFP2 (Shagin et al., 2004)
   7013..7601    +  misc_feature   WPRE: woodchuck hepatitis virus posttranscriptional regulatory element
   7596..7703    +  CDS            nef (fragment): NEF_SIVS4 - Experimental evidence at protein level: Swiss-Prot protein existence level 1. Interferes with TCR signaling from the cell membrane. Interacts with CD247/TCRZ (TCR zeta chain) and exert potent down- regulation of cell surface TCR/CD3 complexes. From Simian immunodeficiency virus (isolate F236/smH4) (SIV-sm) (Simian immunodeficiency virus sooty mangabey monkey).
   7728..7908    +  LTR            5' LTR (truncated): truncated 5' long terminal repeat (LTR) from HIV-1
   7980..8101    +  polyA_signal   SV40 poly(A) signal: SV40 polyadenylation signal
   8141..8276    +  rep_origin     SV40 ori: SV40 origin of replication
   8331..8353    -  protein_bind   lac operator (fragment): The lac repressor binds to the lac operator to inhibit transcription in E. coli. This inhibition can be relieved by adding lactose or isopropyl-β-D-thiogalactopyranoside (IPTG). lac repressor encoded by lacI
   8357..8387    -  promoter       lac promoter: promoter for the E. coli lac operon
   8402..8423    -  protein_bind   CAP binding site: CAP binding activates transcription in the presence of cAMP. E. coli catabolite activator protein
   8436..8528    -  CDS            lacI (fragment): lac repressor; lacI; The lac repressor binds to the lac operator to inhibit transcription in E. coli. This inhibition can be relieved by adding lactose or isopropyl-β-D-thiogalactopyranoside (IPTG).
   8711..9299    -  rep_origin     ori: high-copy-number ColE1/pMB1/pBR322/pUC origin of replication
   9470..10330   -  CDS            AmpR: β-lactamase; bla; confers resistance to ampicillin, carbenicillin, and related antibiotics
  10331..10435   -  promoter       AmpR promoter: bla
  10530..10565   +  CDS            rop (fragment): Rop protein, which maintains plasmids at low copy number; rop
  10667..10766   +  misc_feature   bom (fragment): basis of mobility region from pBR322
  10772..10926   -  CDS            lacZα (fragment): LacZα fragment of β-galactosidase; lacZ fragment
