[The description below was written by a language model from this plasmid's Addgene catalogue record and pLannotate feature annotations shown in this document.]
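Description:
pCDH-CMV-PDGFRa-3xFlag-EF1-nlsCopGFP is a dual-promoter mammalian expression plasmid built on the pCDH-CMV-MCS-EF1-nlsCopGFP backbone. Although catalogued simply as a mammalian expression vector, its feature table shows the architecture of an HIV-1-based lentiviral transfer vector. An RSV promoter is fused to a truncated 5' LTR, followed by the Ψ packaging signal with a partial gag sequence, the Rev response element, and the cPPT/CTS. Downstream of the payload lie a WPRE and a truncated 3' LTR. An SV40 polyadenylation signal and SV40 origin follow the viral portion. In bacteria the roughly 10.9 kb plasmid is maintained through a high-copy ColE1/pUC-type origin and selected with ampicillin via the β-lactamase gene. The recombination-reducing growth strain listed is consistent with the repeated LTR sequences.

The payload consists of two independent expression units. The CMV immediate-early enhancer/promoter drives mouse Pdgfra, which encodes the platelet-derived growth factor receptor alpha tyrosine kinase. The record describes a C-terminal 3xFLAG tag; the annotation tool picked up only a short FLAG-repeat match just after the coding sequence. A second cassette uses the EF-1α core promoter joined to an HTLV-1 LTR segment, a common hybrid arrangement, to express CopGFP, the green fluorescent protein from the copepod Pontellina plumata. The construct name indicates a nuclear localization signal on this reporter, although it is not separately annotated. The WPRE enhances transcript stability and expression.

The stated purpose is overexpression of PDGFRa together with CopGFP, so that expressing cells can be identified by fluorescence and the receptor detected through its FLAG epitope. The associated publication concerns oligodendrocyte differentiation.
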