Addgene plasmid #99731: pCDH-CMV-PDGFRa-3xFlag-EF1-nlsCopGFP
Purpose: overexpression of PDGFRa and CopGFP
Depositing lab: Mengsheng Qiu. Depositing organization: Hangzhou Normal University. Publication: Tmeff2 is expressed in differentiating oligodendrocytes but dispensable for their differentiation in vivo. Huang H, Teng P, Mei R, Yang A, Zhang Z, Zhao X, Qiu M. Sci Rep. 2017 Mar 23;7(1):337. doi: 10.1038/s41598-017-00407-1. PubMed 28336932.
Backbone
  Vector backbone: pCDH-CMV-MCS-EF1-nlsCopGFP
  Vector type: Mammalian Expression
Growth in bacteria
  Bacterial resistance: Ampicillin, 50 μg/mL
  Growth temperature: 37°C
  Growth strain: NEB Stable
  Copy number: High Copy
Gene/Insert
  Gene/Insert name: Pdgfra
  Species: M. musculus (mouse)
  Insert size (bp): 3340
  Entrez Gene: Pdgfra (a.k.a. CD140a, Pdgfr-2)
  Promoter: CMV
  Tag / fusion protein: 3xFLAG (C terminal on insert)
  Cloning method: Restriction Enzyme; 5′ cloning site unknown (unknown if destroyed); 3′ cloning site unknown (unknown if destroyed)
Terms and licenses: Academic/Nonprofit Terms; Industry Terms: Not Available to Industry
How to cite: pCDH-CMV-PDGFRa-3xFlag-EF1-nlsCopGFP was a gift from Mengsheng Qiu (Addgene plasmid # 99731 ; http://n2t.net/addgene:99731 ; RRID:Addgene_99731)
